>Addgene plasmid #141539 | TFORF0168 | depositor full sequence | sequence record 276753 | Full Sequence
TTAATGTAGTCTTATGCAATACTCTTGTAGTCTTGCAACATGGTAACGATGAGTTAGCAACATGCCTTAC
AAGGAGAGAAAAAGCACCGTGCATGCCGATTGGTGGAAGTAAGGTGGTACGATCGTGCCTTATTAGGAAG
GCAACAGACGGGTCTGACATGGATTGGACGAACCACTGAATTGCCGCATTGCAGAGATATTGTATTTAAG
TGCCTAGCTCGATACATAAACGGGTCTCTCTGGTTAGACCAGATCTGAGCCTGGGAGCTCTCTGGCTAAC
TAGGGAACCCACTGCTTAAGCCTCAATAAAGCTTGCCTTGAGTGCTTCAAGTAGTGTGTGCCCGTCTGTT
GTGTGACTCTGGTAACTAGAGATCCCTCAGACCCTTTTAGTCAGTGTGGAAAATCTCTAGCAGTGGCGCC
CGAACAGGGACTTGAAAGCGAAAGGGAAACCAGAGGAGCTCTCTCGACGCAGGACTCGGCTTGCTGAAGC
GCGCACGGCAAGAGGCGAGGGGCGGCGACTGGTGAGTACGCCAAAAATTTTGACTAGCGGAGGCTAGAAG
GAGAGAGATGGGTGCGAGAGCGTCAGTATTAAGCGGGGGAGAATTAGATCGCGATGGGAAAAAATTCGGT
TAAGGCCAGGGGGAAAGAAAAAATATAAATTAAAACATATAGTATGGGCAAGCAGGGAGCTAGAACGATT
CGCAGTTAATCCTGGCCTGTTAGAAACATCAGAAGGCTGTAGACAAATACTGGGACAGCTACAACCATCC
CTTCAGACAGGATCAGAAGAACTTAGATCATTATATAATACAGTAGCAACCCTCTATTGTGTGCATCAAA
GGATAGAGATAAAAGACACCAAGGAAGCTTTAGACAAGATAGAGGAAGAGCAAAACAAAAGTAAGACCAC
CGCACAGCAAGCGGCCGCTGATCTTCAGACCTGGAGGAGGAGATATGAGGGACAATTGGAGAAGTGAATT
ATATAAATATAAAGTAGTAAAAATTGAACCATTAGGAGTAGCACCCACCAAGGCAAAGAGAAGAGTGGTG
CAGAGAGAAAAAAGAGCAGTGGGAATAGGAGCTTTGTTCCTTGGGTTCTTGGGAGCAGCAGGAAGCACTA
TGGGCGCAGCGTCAATGACGCTGACGGTACAGGCCAGACAATTATTGTCTGGTATAGTGCAGCAGCAGAA
CAATTTGCTGAGGGCTATTGAGGCGCAACAGCATCTGTTGCAACTCACAGTCTGGGGCATCAAGCAGCTC
CAGGCAAGAATCCTGGCTGTGGAAAGATACCTAAAGGATCAACAGCTCCTGGGGATTTGGGGTTGCTCTG
GAAAACTCATTTGCACCACTGCTGTGCCTTGGAATGCTAGTTGGAGTAATAAATCTCTGGAACAGATTTG
GAATCACACGACCTGGATGGAGTGGGACAGAGAAATTAACAATTACACAAGCTTAATACACTCCTTAATT
GAAGAATCGCAAAACCAGCAAGAAAAGAATGAACAAGAATTATTGGAATTAGATAAATGGGCAAGTTTGT
GGAATTGGTTTAACATAACAAATTGGCTGTGGTATATAAAATTATTCATAATGATAGTAGGAGGCTTGGT
AGGTTTAAGAATAGTTTTTGCTGTACTTTCTATAGTGAATAGAGTTAGGCAGGGATATTCACCATTATCG
TTTCAGACCCACCTCCCAACCCCGAGGGGACCCATGCATTGCATCTCAATTAGTCAGCAACCAGGTGTGG
AAAGTCCCCAGGCTCCCCAGCAGGCAGAAGTATGCAAAGCATGCGTCTCAATTAGTCAGCAACCATAGTC
CCGCCCCTAACTCCGCCCATCCCGCCCCTAACTCCGCCCAGTTCCGCCCATTCTCCGCCCCATGGCTGAC
TAATTTTTTTTATTTATGCAGAGGCCGAGGCCGCCTCGGCCTCTGAGCTATTCCAGAAGTAGTGAGGAGG
CTTTTTTGGAGGCCTAGGCTTTTGCAAAAAGCTTTCTAGAGGTACCACCGGAGCTTACCATGACCGAGTA
CAAGCCCACGGTGCGCCTCGCCACCCGCGACGACGTCCCCAGGGCCGTACGCACCCTCGCCGCCGCGTTC
GCCGACTACCCCGCCACGCGCCACACCGTCGATCCGGACCGCCACATCGAGCGGGTCACCGAGCTGCAAG
AACTCTTCCTCACGCGCGTCGGGCTCGACATCGGCAAGGTGTGGGTCGCGGACGACGGCGCCGCCGTGGC
GGTCTGGACCACGCCGGAGAGCGTCGAAGCGGGGGCGGTGTTCGCCGAGATCGGCCCGCGCATGGCCGAG
TTGAGCGGTTCCCGGCTGGCCGCGCAGCAACAGATGGAAGGCCTCCTGGCGCCGCACCGGCCCAAGGAGC
CCGCGTGGTTCCTGGCCACCGTCGGCGTCTCGCCCGACCACCAGGGCAAGGGTCTGGGCAGCGCCGTCGT
GCTCCCCGGAGTGGAGGCGGCCGAGCGCGCCGGGGTGCCCGCCTTCCTGGAGACCTCCGCGCCCCGCAAC
CTCCCCTTCTACGAGCGGCTCGGCTTCACCGTCACCGCCGACGTCGAGGTGCCCGAAGGACCGCGCACCT
GGTGCATGACCCGCAAGCCCGGTGCCAGTTAACGAATTCTAGATCTTGAGACAAATGGCAGTATTCATCC
ACAATTTTAAAAGAAAAGGGGGGATTGGGGGGTACAGTGCAGGGGAAAGAATAGTAGACATAATAGCAAC
AGACATACAAACTAAAGAATTACAAAAACAAATTACAAAAATTCAAAATTTTCGGGTTTATTACAGGGAC
AGCAGAGATCCACTTTGGCGCCGGCTCGAGGCCTGCAGGTGCAAAGATGGATAAAGTTTTAAACAGAGAG
GAATCTTTGCAGCTAATGGACCTTCTAGGTCTTGAAAGGAGTGGGAATTGGCTCCGGTGCCCGTCAGTGG
GCAGAGCGCACATCGCCCACAGTCCCCGAGAAGTTGGGGGGAGGGGTCGGCAATTGAACCGGTGCCTAGA
GAAGGTGGCGCGGGGTAAACTGGGAAAGTGATGTCGTGTACTGGCTCCGCCTTTTTCCCGAGGGTGGGGG
AGAACCGTATATAAGTGCAGTAGTCGCCGTGAACGTTCTTTTTCGCAACGGGTTTGCCGCCAGAACACAG
GTAAGTGCCGTGTGTGGTTCCCGCGGGCCTGGCCTCTTTACGGGTTATGGCCCTTGCGTGCCTTGAATTA
CTTCCACCTGGCTGCAGTACGTGATTCTTGATCCCGAGCTTCGGGTTGGAAGTGGGTGGGAGAGTTCGAG
GCCTTGCGCTTAAGGAGCCCCTTCGCCTCGTGCTTGAGTTGAGGCCTGGCCTGGGCGCTGGGGCCGCCGC
GTGCGAATCTGGTGGCACCTTCGCGCCTGTCTCGCTGCTTTCGATAAGTCTCTAGCCATTTAAAATTTTT
GATGACCTGCTGCGACGCTTTTTTTCTGGCAAGATAGTCTTGTAAATGCGGGCCAAGATCTGCACACTGG
TATTTCGGTTTTTGGGGCCGCGGGCGGCGACGGGGCCCGTGCGTCCCAGCGCACATGTTCGGCGAGGCGG
GGCCTGCGAGCGCGGCCACCGAGAATCGGACGGGGGTAGTCTCAAGCTGGCCGGCCTGCTCTGGTGCCTG
GCCTCGCGCCGCCGTGTATCGCCCCGCCCTGGGCGGCAAGGCTGGCCCGGTCGGCACCAGTTGCGTGAGC
GGAAAGATGGCCGCTTCCCGGCCCTGCTGCAGGGAGCTCAAAATGGAGGACGCGGCGCTCGGGAGAGCGG
GCGGGTGAGTCACCCACACAAAGGAAAAGGGCCTTTCCGTCCTCAGCCGTCGCTTCATGTGACTCCACGG
AGTACCGGGCGCCGTCCAGGCACCTCGATTAGTTCTCGAGCTTTTGGAGTACGTCGTCTTTAGGTTGGGG
GGAGGGGTTTTATGCGATGGAGTTTCCCCACACTGAGTGGGTGGAGACTGAAGTTAGGCCAGCTTGGCAC
TTGATGTAATTCTCCTTGGAATTTGCCCTTTTTGAGTTTGGATCTTGGTTCATTCTCAAGCCTCAGACAG
TGGTTCAAAGTTTTTTTCTTCCATTTCAGGTGTCGTGAGGCTAGCACCGCCACCATGTCCATGCTGCCCA
CCTTCGGCTTCACGCAGGAGCAAGTGGCGTGCGTGTGCGAGGTGCTGCAGCAGGGCGGCAACATCGAGCG
GCTGGGCCGCTTCCTGTGGTCGCTGCCCGCCTGCGAGCACCTTCACAAGAATGAAAGCGTGCTCAAGGCC
AAGGCCGTGGTGGCCTTCCACCGCGGCAACTTCCGCGAGCTCTACAAGATCCTGGAGAGCCACCAGTTCT
CGCCGCACAACCACGCCAAGCTGCAGCAGCTGTGGCTCAAGGCACACTACATCGAGGCGGAGAAGCTGCG
CGGCCGACCCCTGGGCGCCGTGGGCAAATACCGCGTGCGCCGCAAATTCCCGCTGCCGCGCTCCATCTGG
GACGGCGAGGAGACCAGCTACTGCTTCAAGGAAAAGAGTCGCAGCGTGCTGCGCGAGTGGTACGCGCACA
ACCCCTACCCTTCACCCCGCGAGAAGCGTGAGCTGGCGGAGGCCACGGGCCTCACCACCACACAGGTCAG
CAACTGGTTCAAGAACCGGCGGCAGCGCGACCGGGCGGCCGAGGCCAAGGAAAGGGAGAACAACGAGAAC
TCCAATTCTAACAGCCACAACCCGCTGAATGGCAGCGGCAAGTCGGTGTTAGGCAGCTCGGAGGATGAGA
AGACTCCATCGGGGACGCCAGACCACTCATCATCCAGCCCCGCACTGCTCCTCAGCCCGCCGCCCCCTGG
GCTGCCGTCCCTGCACAGCCTGGGCCACCCTCCGGGCCCCAGCGCAGTGCCAGTGCCGGTGCCAGGCGGA
GGTGGAGCGGACCCACTGCAACACCACCATGGCCTGCAGGACTCCATCCTCAACCCCATGTCAGCCAACC
TCGTGGACCTGGGCTCCTAGTAATGAACTAGTCCGTAACTTGAAAGTATTTCGATTTCTTGGCTTTATAT
ATCTTGTGGAAAGGACGAGAACCCATCCAGTAACAAACATTAACGCGTTAAGTCGACAATCAACCTCTGG
ATTACAAAATTTGTGAAAGATTGACTGGTATTCTTAACTATGTTGCTCCTTTTACGCTATGTGGATACGC
TGCTTTAATGCCTTTGTATCATGCTATTGCTTCCCGTATGGCTTTCATTTTCTCCTCCTTGTATAAATCC
TGGTTGCTGTCTCTTTATGAGGAGTTGTGGCCCGTTGTCAGGCAACGTGGCGTGGTGTGCACTGTGTTTG
CTGACGCAACCCCCACTGGTTGGGGCATTGCCACCACCTGTCAGCTCCTTTCCGGGACTTTCGCTTTCCC
CCTCCCTATTGCCACGGCGGAACTCATCGCCGCCTGCCTTGCCCGCTGCTGGACAGGGGCTCGGCTGTTG
GGCACTGACAATTCCGTGGTGTTGTCGGGGAAATCATCGTCCTTTCCTTGGCTGCTCGCCTGTGTTGCCA
CCTGGATTCTGCGCGGGACGTCCTTCTGCTACGTCCCTTCGGCCCTCAATCCAGCGGACCTTCCTTCCCG
CGGCCTGCTGCCGGCTCTGCGGCCTCTTCCGCGTCTTCGCCTTCGCCCTCAGACGAGTCGGATCTCCCTT
TGGGCCGCCTCCCCGCGTCGACTTTAAGACCAATGACTTACAAGGCAGCTGTAGATCTTAGCCACTTTTT
AAAAGAAAAGGGGGGACTGGAAGGGCTAATTCACTCCCAACGAAGACAAGATCTGCTTTTTGCTTGTACT
GGGTCTCTCTGGTTAGACCAGATCTGAGCCTGGGAGCTCTCTGGCTAACTAGGGAACCCACTGCTTAAGC
CTCAATAAAGCTTGCCTTGAGTGCTTCAAGTAGTGTGTGCCCGTCTGTTGTGTGACTCTGGTAACTAGAG
ATCCCTCAGACCCTTTTAGTCAGTGTGGAAAATCTCTAGCAGTACGTATAGTAGTTCATGTCATCTTATT
ATTCAGTATTTATAACTTGCAAAGAAATGAATATCAGAGAGTGAGAGGAACTTGTTTATTGCAGCTTATA
ATGGTTACAAATAAAGCAATAGCATCACAAATTTCACAAATAAAGCATTTTTTTCACTGCATTCTAGTTG
TGGTTTGTCCAAACTCATCAATGTATCTTATCATGTCTGGCTCTAGCTATCCCGCCCCTAACTCCGCCCA
TCCCGCCCCTAACTCCGCCCAGTTCCGCCCATTCTCCGCCCCATGGCTGACTAATTTTTTTTATTTATGC
AGAGGCCGAGGCCGCCTCGGCCTCTGAGCTATTCCAGAAGTAGTGAGGAGGCTTTTTTGGAGGCCTAGGG
ACGTACCCAATTCGCCCTATAGTGAGTCGTATTACGCGCGCTCACTGGCCGTCGTTTTACAACGTCGTGA
CTGGGAAAACCCTGGCGTTACCCAACTTAATCGCCTTGCAGCACATCCCCCTTTCGCCAGCTGGCGTAAT
AGCGAAGAGGCCCGCACCGATCGCCCTTCCCAACAGTTGCGCAGCCTGAATGGCGAATGGG
[124 nt withheld, positions 6572-6695]
C
[91 nt withheld, positions 6697-6787]
A
[49 nt withheld, positions 6789-6837]
CCTTTGACGTTGGAGTCCACGTTCTTT
[37 nt withheld, positions 6865-6901]
ACCCTATCTCGGTCTATTCTTTTGATTTATAAGGGATTTTGCCGATTTCGGCCTATTGGTTAAAAAATGA
GCTGATTTAACAAAAATTTAACGCGAATTTTAACAAAATATTAACGCTTACAATTTAGGTGGCACTTTTC
GGGGAAATGTGCGCGGAACCCCTATTTGTTTATTTTTCTAAATACATTCAAATATGTATCCGCTCATGAG
ACAATAACCCTGATAAATGCTTCAATAATATTGAAAAAGGAAGAGTATGAGTATTCAACATTTCCGTGTC
GCCCTTATTCCCTTTTTTGCGGCATTTTGCCTTCCTGTTTTTGCTCACCCAGAAACGCTGGTGAAAGTAA
AAGATGCTGAAGATCAGTTGGGTGCACGAGTGGGTTACATCGAACTGGATCTCAACAGCGGTAAGATCCT
TGAGAGTTTTCGCCCCGAAGAACGTTTTCCAATGATGAGCACTTTTAAAGTTCTGCTATGTGGCGCGGTA
TTATCCCGTATTGACGCCGGGCAAGAGCAACTCGGTCGCCGCATACACTATTCTCAGAATGACTTGGTTG
AGTACTCACCAGTCACAGAAAAGCATCTTACGGATGGCATGACAGTAAGAGAATTATGCAGTGCTGCCAT
AACCATGAGTGATAACACTGCGGCCAACTTACTTCTGACAACGATCGGAGGACCGAAGGAGCTAACCGCT
TTTTTGCACAACATGGGGGATCATGTAACTCGCCTTGATCGTTGGGAACCGGAGCTGAATGAAGCCATAC
CAAACGACGAGCGTGACACCACGATGCCTGTAGCAATGGCAACAACGTTGCGCAAACTATTAACTGGCGA
ACTACTTACTCTAGCTTCCCGGCAACAATTAATAGACTGGATGGAGGCGGATAAAGTTGCAGGACCACTT
CTGCGCTCGGCCCTTCCGGCTGGCTGGTTTATTGCTGATAAATCTGGAGCCGGTGAGCGTGGGTCTCGCG
GTATCATTGCAGCACTGGGGCCAGATGGTAAGCCCTCCCGTATCGTAGTTATCTACACGACGGGGAGTCA
GGCAACTATGGATGAACGAAATAGACAGATCGCTGAGATAGGTGCCTCACTGATTAAGCATTGGTAACTG
TCAGACCAAGTTTACTCATATATACTTTAGATTGATTTAAAACTTCATTTTTAATTTAAAAGGATCTAGG
TGAAGATCCTTTTTGATAATCTCATGACCAAAATCCCTTAACGTGAGTTTTCGTTCCACTGAGCGTCAGA
CCCCGTAGAAAAGATCAAAGGATCTTCTTGAGATCCTTTTTTTCTGCGCGTAATCTGCTGCTTGCAAACA
AAAAAACCACCGCTACCAGCGGTGGTTTGTTTGCCGGATCAAGAGCTACCAACTCTTTTTCCGAAGGTAA
CTGGCTTCAGCAGAGCGCAGATACCAAATACTGTTCTTCTAGTGTAGCCGTAGTTAGGCCACCACTTCAA
GAACTCTGTAGCACCGCCTACATACCTCGCTCTGCTAATCCTGTTACCAGTGGCTGCTGCCAGTGGCGAT
AAGTCGTGTCTTACCGGGTTGGACTCAAGACGATAGTTACCGGATAAGGCGCAGCGGTCGGGCTGAACGG
GGGGTTCGTGCACACAGCCCAGCTTGGAGCGAACGACCTACACCGAACTGAGATACCTACAGCGTGAGCT
ATGAGAAAGCGCCACGCTTCCCGAAGGGAGAAAGGCGGACAGGTATCCGGTAAGCGGCAGGGTCGGAACA
GGAGAGCGCACGAGGGAGCTTCCAGGGGGAAACGCCTGGTATCTTTATAGTCCTGTCGGGTTTCGCCACC
TCTGACTTGAGCGTCGATTTTTGTGATGCTCGTCAGGGGGGCGGAGCCTATGGAAAAACGCCAGCAACGC
GGCCTTTTTACGGTTCCTGGCCTTTTGCTGGCCTTTTGCTCACATGTTCTTTCCTGCGTTATCCCCTGAT
TCTGTGGATAACCGTATTACCGCCTTTGAGTGAGCTGATACCGCTCGCCGCAGCCGAACGACCGAGCGCA
GCGAGTCAGTGAGCGAGGAAGCGGAAGAGCGCCCAATACGCAAACCGCCTCTCCCCGCGCGTTGGCCGAT
TCATTAATGCAGCTGGCACGACAGGTTTCCCGACTGGAAAGCGGGCAGTGAGCGCAACGCAATTAATGTG
AGTTAGCTCACTCATTAGGCACCCCAGGCTTTACACTTTATGCTTCCGGCTCGTATGTTGTGTGGAATTG
TGAGCGGATAACAATTTCACACAGGAAACAGCTATGACCATGATTACGCCAAGCGCGCAATTAACCCTCA
CTAAAGGGAACAAAAGCTGGAGCTGCAAGC
Features (pLannotate 1.2.2; 31 found; start..end, strand, type, name):
      5..231     +  promoter       RSV promoter: Rous sarcoma virus enhancer/promoter
    232..412     +  LTR            5' LTR (truncated): truncated 5' long terminal repeat (LTR) from HIV-1
    459..584     +  misc_feature   HIV-1 Ψ: packaging signal of human immunodeficiency virus type 1
    568..931     +  CDS            HIV-1 gag (fragment): gag protein from human immunodeficiency virus 1; gag
   1077..1310    +  misc_feature   RRE: The Rev response element (RRE) of HIV-1 allows for Rev-dependent mRNA export from the nucleus to the cytoplasm.
   1687..1713    +  CDS            Rev (fragment): human immunodeficiency virus 1 (HIV-1) Rev protein; rev; enhances nuclear export of unspliced and incompletely spliced viral mRNAs
   1720..1743    +  promoter       SV40 promoter (fragment): SV40 early promoter
   1744..1815    +  promoter       SV40 promoter (fragment): SV40 enhancer and early promoter
   1839..1974    +  rep_origin     SV40 ori: SV40 origin of replication
   2020..2616    +  CDS            PuroR (fragment): puromycin N-acetyltransferase; pac from Streptomyces; confers resistance to puromycin
   2665..2782    +  misc_feature   cPPT/CTS: central polypurine tract and central termination sequence of HIV-1
   2847..2913    +  CDS            small t antigen (fragment): SV40 (simian virus 40) small t antigen
   2920..4098    +  promoter       EF-1α promoter: strong constitutive promoter for human elongation factor EF-1α
   4115..4987    +  CDS            SIX2: SIX2_HUMAN - Experimental evidence at protein level: Swiss-Prot protein existence level 1. Transcription factor that plays an important role in the development of several organs, including kidney, skull and stomach. During kidney development, maintains cap mesenchyme multipotent nephron progenitor cells in an undifferentiated state by opposing the inductive signals emanating from the ureteric bud and cooperates with WNT9B to promote renewing progenitor cells proliferation. Acts through its interaction with TCF7L2 and OSR1 in a canonical Wnt signaling independent manner preventing transcription
   5003..5056    +  promoter       U6 promoter (fragment): RNA polymerase III promoter for human U6 snRNA
   5098..5686    +  misc_feature   WPRE: woodchuck hepatitis virus posttranscriptional regulatory element
   5737..5756    +  misc_feature   cPPT/CTS (fragment): central polypurine tract and central termination sequence of HIV-1
   5758..5991    +  LTR            3' LTR (ΔU3): self-inactivating 3' long terminal repeat (LTR) from HIV-1
   6069..6190    +  polyA_signal   SV40 poly(A) signal: SV40 polyadenylation signal
   6230..6365    +  rep_origin     SV40 ori: SV40 origin of replication
   6386..6404    -  promoter       T7 promoter: promoter for bacteriophage T7 RNA polymerase
   6412..6567    +  CDS            lacZα (fragment): LacZα fragment of β-galactosidase; lacZ fragment
   6572..7000    +  rep_origin     f1 ori (sequence partly withheld): f1 bacteriophage origin of replication; arrow indicates direction of (+) strand synthesis
   7053..7157    +  promoter       AmpR promoter: bla
   7158..8018    +  CDS            AmpR: β-lactamase; bla; confers resistance to ampicillin, carbenicillin, and related antibiotics
   8189..8777    +  rep_origin     ori: high-copy-number ColE1/pMB1/pBR322/pUC origin of replication
   8960..9052    +  CDS            lacI (fragment): lac repressor; lacI; The lac repressor binds to the lac operator to inhibit transcription in E. coli. This inhibition can be relieved by adding lactose or isopropyl-β-D-thiogalactopyranoside (IPTG).
   9065..9086    +  protein_bind   CAP binding site: CAP binding activates transcription in the presence of cAMP. E. coli catabolite activator protein
   9101..9131    +  promoter       lac promoter: promoter for the E. coli lac operon
   9139..9155    +  protein_bind   lac operator: The lac repressor binds to the lac operator to inhibit transcription in E. coli. This inhibition can be relieved by adding lactose or isopropyl-β-D-thiogalactopyranoside (IPTG). lac repressor encoded by lacI
   9200..9218    +  promoter       T3 promoter: promoter for bacteriophage T3 RNA polymerase
