[The description below was written by a language model from this plasmid's Addgene catalogue record and pLannotate feature annotations shown in this document.]
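Description:
TFORF0168 is a lentiviral mammalian expression plasmid built on the pLX_TRC317 backbone from the Broad Institute Genetic Perturbation Platform, carrying the human SIX2 transcription factor open reading frame together with a unique 24-bp barcode. It is propagated in E. coli through a high-copy ColE1/pUC-type origin with ampicillin selection (AmpR under its own bla promoter). The bacterial portion also retains an f1 origin, lac regulatory remnants and T7/T3 promoters. The depositor notes a risk of plasmid recombination, which is common for LTR-containing vectors.

The viral portion follows a third-generation, self-inactivating layout. An RSV promoter drives a truncated HIV-1 5' LTR, followed by the Ψ packaging signal with a gag fragment, the RRE for Rev-dependent nuclear export, and a cPPT/CTS element. It ends in a ΔU3 3' LTR, with an SV40 polyadenylation signal downstream. Two expression units sit between the LTRs. An SV40 early promoter/origin region precedes the puromycin N-acetyltransferase gene, allowing selection of transduced cells. A full-length EF-1α promoter then drives the synthesized SIX2 coding sequence, with a WPRE downstream to enhance transcript stability and expression. The barcode is not annotated in the feature table. The short stretch between the ORF and the WPRE, which includes a fragment scored as U6 promoter, is a plausible location, but the record does not confirm this.

SIX2 is a regulator of organ development, notably maintenance of nephron progenitor cells. The construct belongs to a barcoded transcription factor ORF collection designed for pooled overexpression screens. In these screens the barcode identifies which factor each cell received, for example in directed differentiation studies.
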