Addgene plasmid #141539: TFORF0168
Purpose: Lentiviral vector for overexpressing the SIX2 transcription factor ORF with a unique 24-bp barcode. Barcodes facilitate identification of transcription factors in pooled screens.
Depositing lab: Feng Zhang. Depositing organization: Broad Institute. Publication: A transcription factor atlas of directed differentiation. Joung J, Ma S, Tay T, Geiger-Schuller KR, Kirchgatterer PC, Verdine VK, Guo B, Arias-Garcia MA, Allen WE, Singh A, Kuksenko O, Abudayyeh OO, Gootenberg JS, Fu Z, Macrae RK, Buenrostro JD, Regev A, Zhang F. Cell. 2023 Jan 5;186(1):209-229.e26. doi: 10.1016/j.cell.2022.11.026. PubMed 36608654.
Backbone
  Vector backbone: pLX_TRC317
  Backbone manufacturer: Broad Institute Genetic Perturbation Platform
  Backbone size w/o insert (bp): 8264
  Vector type: Mammalian Expression, Lentiviral
  Selectable markers: Puromycin
Growth in bacteria
  Bacterial resistance: Ampicillin, 100 μg/mL
  Growth temperature: 37°C
  Growth strain: NEB Stable
  Copy number: High Copy
Gene/Insert
  Gene/Insert name: SIX2
  Species: H. sapiens (human)
  Insert size (bp): 977
  Entrez Gene: SIX2
  Promoter: EF1a
  Cloning method: Unknown
  Sequencing primers: 5′ GGGTGGAGACTGAAGTTAGGCCAG; 3′ CACATAGCGTAAAAGGAGCAACATAG
Terms and licenses: Academic/Nonprofit Terms; Industry Terms: Not Available to Industry
Depositor comments: NM_016932,ENST00000303077 . The transcription factor ORF portion of this plasmid was synthesized by Genewiz. Please test multiple small colonies in case of plasmid recombination. To make this collection available in a timely manner, a portion of this collection was not fully sequenced by Addgene. If an Addgene verified full plasmid sequence is not available, please contact us prior to placing an order to request the full sequence.
How to cite: TFORF0168 was a gift from Feng Zhang (Addgene plasmid # 141539 ; http://n2t.net/addgene:141539 ; RRID:Addgene_141539)
