>Addgene plasmid #141539 | TFORF0168 | depositor partial sequence | sequence record 276754 | Insert
ACCGCCACCATGTCCATGCTGCCCACCTTCGGCTTCACGCAGGAGCAAGTGGCGTGCGTGTGCGAGGTGC
TGCAGCAGGGCGGCAACATCGAGCGGCTGGGCCGCTTCCTGTGGTCGCTGCCCGCCTGCGAGCACCTTCA
CAAGAATGAAAGCGTGCTCAAGGCCAAGGCCGTGGTGGCCTTCCACCGCGGCAACTTCCGCGAGCTCTAC
AAGATCCTGGAGAGCCACCAGTTCTCGCCGCACAACCACGCCAAGCTGCAGCAGCTGTGGCTCAAGGCAC
ACTACATCGAGGCGGAGAAGCTGCGCGGCCGACCCCTGGGCGCCGTGGGCAAATACCGCGTGCGCCGCAA
ATTCCCGCTGCCGCGCTCCATCTGGGACGGCGAGGAGACCAGCTACTGCTTCAAGGAAAAGAGTCGCAGC
GTGCTGCGCGAGTGGTACGCGCACAACCCCTACCCTTCACCCCGCGAGAAGCGTGAGCTGGCGGAGGCCA
CGGGCCTCACCACCACACAGGTCAGCAACTGGTTCAAGAACCGGCGGCAGCGCGACCGGGCGGCCGAGGC
CAAGGAAAGGGAGAACAACGAGAACTCCAATTCTAACAGCCACAACCCGCTGAATGGCAGCGGCAAGTCG
GTGTTAGGCAGCTCGGAGGATGAGAAGACTCCATCGGGGACGCCAGACCACTCATCATCCAGCCCCGCAC
TGCTCCTCAGCCCGCCGCCCCCTGGGCTGCCGTCCCTGCACAGCCTGGGCCACCCTCCGGGCCCCAGCGC
AGTGCCAGTGCCGGTGCCAGGCGGAGGTGGAGCGGACCCACTGCAACACCACCATGGCCTGCAGGACTCC
ATCCTCAACCCCATGTCAGCCAACCTCGTGGACCTGGGCTCCTAGTAATGAACTAGTCCGTAACTTGAAA
GTATTTCGATTTCTTGGCTTTATATATCTTGTGGAAAGGACGAGAACCCATCCAGTAACAAACATTA
