>Addgene plasmid #141539 | TFORF0168 | depositor partial sequence | sequence record 276755 | Barcode
GAACCCATCCAGTAACAAACATTA
